Addgene plasmid #53238: mCer-Vamp2(qv/fw)
Purpose: Mutant (Q76V/F77W), tetanus toxin insensitive VAMP2 (synaptobrevin2), N-terminally-tagged with mCerulean, connected by a 4 amino acid linker. For mammalian cells, used with mCit-4aa-SNAP25B for FRET.
Depositing lab: Robert Zucker. Publication: Dance of the SNAREs: assembly and rearrangements detected with FRET at neuronal synapses. Degtyar V, Hafez IM, Bray C, Zucker RS. J Neurosci. 2013 Mar 27;33(13):5507-23. doi: 10.1523/JNEUROSCI.2337-12.2013. PubMed 23536066.
Backbone
  Vector backbone: pECFP-C1
  Backbone manufacturer: Clontech
  Backbone size w/o insert (bp): 4700
  Total vector size (bp): 5063
  Modifications to backbone: This vector was created by mutagenesis of pECFP-C1. Compared to ECFP, Cerulean contains mutations: S72A, Y145A and H148D. mCerulean also contains A206K mutation to create a monomeric form of the fluorescent protein. See more details in Addgene's plasmid 27796.
  Vector type: Mammalian Expression
Growth in bacteria
  Bacterial resistance: Kanamycin, 50 μg/mL
  Growth temperature: 37°C
  Growth strain: DH5alpha
  Copy number: High Copy
Gene/Insert
  Gene/Insert name: VAMP2 (alt names: Vesicle-Associated Membrane Protein 2; synaptobrevin 2)
  Species: R. norvegicus (rat)
  Insert size (bp): 351
  Mutation: Mutated Q76 to V; F77 to W.
  GenBank ID: NM_012663
  Entrez Gene: Vamp2 (a.k.a. RATVAMPB, RATVAMPIR, SYB, Syb2)
  Tag / fusion protein: mCerulean (N terminal on backbone); 4aa-linker (N terminal on insert)
Terms and licenses: Academic/Nonprofit Terms; Industry Terms: Not Available to Industry
How to cite: mCer-Vamp2(qv/fw) was a gift from Robert Zucker (Addgene plasmid # 53238 ; http://n2t.net/addgene:53238 ; RRID:Addgene_53238)
