[The description below was written by a language model from this plasmid's Addgene catalogue record.]
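Description:
mCer-Vamp2(qv/fw) is a mammalian expression plasmid of about 5.1 kb built on the Clontech pECFP-C1 backbone, in which the original ECFP coding sequence has been converted by mutagenesis to monomeric Cerulean. Relative to ECFP, Cerulean carries the S72A, Y145A and H148D substitutions, and the additional A206K change suppresses the weak dimerisation tendency of GFP-family proteins, giving mCerulean. The plasmid is maintained at high copy number in E. coli under kanamycin selection. The record supplies no feature table and does not name the promoter, polyadenylation signal or origins, so these can only be presumed to be those of the parental C1-series vector.

The insert is the 351 bp coding sequence of rat VAMP2 (synaptobrevin 2), the vesicle-associated SNARE protein, fused in frame downstream of mCerulean so that the fluorescent protein sits at the N terminus of VAMP2, joined through a four-amino-acid linker. The VAMP2 sequence carries two point mutations, Q76V and F77W, which alter the site where tetanus toxin cleaves the protein and render it insensitive to the toxin. This should allow the tagged mutant to persist and be studied in cells where toxin-sensitive VAMP2 is cleaved.

The construct is designed as the cyan donor in FRET experiments, paired with a companion plasmid encoding SNAP25B tagged with mCitrine through a four-residue linker as the acceptor. Together they report on the proximity of the two SNARE partners, and were used to follow SNARE complex assembly and rearrangement at neuronal synapses.
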