>Addgene plasmid #53238 | mCer-Vamp2(qv/fw) | addgene partial sequence | sequence record 89450 | EGFP-C 5'-CATGGTCCTGCTGGAGTTCGTG-3'
GACGAGCTGTACAAGTCCGGACTCACCATGTCGGCTACCGCTGCCACCGTCCCGCCTGCCGCCCCGGCCG
GCGAGGGTGGCCCCCCTGCACCTCCTCCAAATCTTACCAGTAACAGGAGACTGCAGCAGACCCAGGCCCA
GGTGGATGAGGTGGTGGACATCATGAGGGTGAATGTGGACAAGGTCCTGGAGCGAGACCAGAAGCTATCG
GAACTGGATGATCGCGCAGATGCCCTCCAGGCAGGGGCCTCCGTGTGGGAAACAAGTGCAGCCAAGCTCA
AGCGCAAATACTGGTGGAAAAACCTCAAGATGATGATCATCTTGGGAGTGATTTGCGCCATCATCCTCAT
CATCATCATCGTTTACTTCAGCACTTAAGGATCCACCGGATCTAGATAACTGATCATAATCAGCCATACC
ACATTTGTAGAGGTTTTACTTGCTTTAAAAAACCTCCCACACCTCCCCCTGAACCTGAAACATAAAATGA
ATGCAATTGTTGTTGTTAACTTGTTTATTGCAGCTTATAATGGTTACAAATAAAGCAATAGCATCACAAA
TTTCACAAATAAAGCATTTTTTTCACTGCATTCTAGTTGTGGTTTGTCCAAACTCATCAATGTATCTTAA
GGCGTAAATTGTAAGCGTTAATATTTTGTTAAAATTCGCGTTAAATTTTTGTTAAATCAGCTCATTTTTT
AACCAATAGGCCGAAATCGGCAAAATCCCTTATAAATCAAAAGAATAGACCGAGATAGGGT
[37 nt withheld, positions 762-798]
AAAGAACGTGGACTCCAACGTCAAAGG
[49 nt withheld, positions 826-874]
TAATCAAGTTTT
